Addgene plasmid #78041: TSSK3 gRNA (BRDN0001162436)
Purpose: 3rd generation lentiviral gRNA plasmid targeting human TSSK3
Depositing lab: John Doench & David Root. Depositing organization: Broad Institute. Publication: Optimized sgRNA design to maximize activity and minimize off-target effects of CRISPR-Cas9. Doench JG, Fusi N, Sullender M, Hegde M, Vaimberg EW, Donovan KF, Smith I, Tothova Z, Wilen C, Orchard R, Virgin HW, Listgarten J, Root DE. Nat Biotechnol. 2016 Jan 18. doi: 10.1038/nbt.3437. PubMed 26780180.
Backbone
  Vector backbone: lentiGuide-Puro
  Backbone manufacturer: Zhang Lab (Addgene plasmid # 52963)
  Vector type: Mammalian Expression, Lentiviral, CRISPR
  Selectable markers: Puromycin
Growth in bacteria
  Bacterial resistance: Ampicillin, 100 μg/mL
  Growth temperature: 37°C
  Growth strain: DH5alpha
  Copy number: High Copy
Gene/Insert
  Gene/Insert name: TSSK3 (alt names: TSSK3; NM_052841.3)
  gRNA/shRNA sequence: GGATGGCCTCAACCATCTGA
  Species: H. sapiens (human)
  Entrez Gene: TSSK3 (a.k.a. SPOGA3, STK22C, STK22D, TSK3)
  Promoter: hU6
  Cloning method: Unknown
  Sequencing primers: 5′ U6-F; 3′ pS2-R
Terms and licenses: Academic/Nonprofit Terms; Industry Terms: Not Available to Industry
Depositor comments: The gRNA was designed to target the following Genbank reference sequence(s): NM_052841.3. Note that this plasmid does NOT contain Cas9. It should be used in conjunction with lentiCas9-Blast (Addgene #52962) or otherwise with cell lines already expressing Cas9. Browse the full kinome gRNA library at http://www.addgene.org/pooled-library/broadgpp-human-kinome/ or visit http://www.broadinstitute.org/rnai/public/ for detailed protocols and information.
How to cite: TSSK3 gRNA (BRDN0001162436) was a gift from John Doench & David Root (Addgene plasmid # 78041 ; http://n2t.net/addgene:78041 ; RRID:Addgene_78041)
