[The description below was written by a language model from this plasmid's Addgene catalogue record and pLannotate feature annotations shown in this document.]
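Description:
TSSK3 gRNA (BRDN0001162436) is a third-generation lentiviral CRISPR guide plasmid built on the lentiGuide-Puro backbone and designed to target the human TSSK3 gene, which encodes a kinase also known as STK22C or TSK3. It is propagated in E. coli as a high-copy plasmid through a ColE1/pUC-type origin with ampicillin resistance (AmpR). The backbone also carries an f1 origin, an SV40 origin and poly(A) signal, and residual lac and T3/T7 cloning-vector elements.

The transfer cassette begins with an RSV promoter fused to a truncated HIV-1 5' LTR, which makes genomic RNA production Tat-independent. It continues with the Ψ packaging signal, a gag fragment, the Rev response element and a cPPT/CTS, and it ends in a self-inactivating ΔU3 3' LTR. Within this unit, a human U6 RNA polymerase III promoter drives the TSSK3-specific spacer joined to the Streptococcus pyogenes Cas9 guide RNA scaffold. Separately, the EF-1α core promoter with its intron A expresses puromycin N-acetyltransferase, so transduced mammalian cells can be selected with puromycin. A WPRE downstream of the marker enhances transcript expression.

The plasmid does not encode Cas9. The record says to use it with a separate Cas9 vector such as lentiCas9-Blast, or in cells that already express Cas9, to disrupt TSSK3. The guide was designed against a TSSK3 reference transcript and belongs to a human kinome gRNA collection associated with work on optimized sgRNA design for higher activity and fewer off-target effects. The cloning method is not recorded.
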