Features (pLannotate 1.2.2; 29 found; start..end, strand, type, name):
     14..80      +  CDS            small t antigen (fragment): SV40 (simian virus 40) small t antigen
    106..317     +  promoter       EF-1α core promoter: core promoter for human elongation factor EF-1α
    318..1256    +  intron         EF-1α intron A: intron upstream of the start codon of human EF-1α
   1278..1877    +  CDS            PuroR (fragment): puromycin N-acetyltransferase; pac from Streptomyces; confers resistance to puromycin
   1893..2481    +  misc_feature   WPRE: woodchuck hepatitis virus posttranscriptional regulatory element
   2532..2551    +  misc_feature   cPPT/CTS (fragment): central polypurine tract and central termination sequence of HIV-1
   2553..2786    +  LTR            3' LTR (ΔU3): self-inactivating 3' long terminal repeat (LTR) from HIV-1
   2864..2985    +  polyA_signal   SV40 poly(A) signal: SV40 polyadenylation signal
   3025..3160    +  rep_origin     SV40 ori: SV40 origin of replication
   3181..3199    -  promoter       T7 promoter: promoter for bacteriophage T7 RNA polymerase
   3207..3362    +  CDS            lacZα (fragment): LacZα fragment of β-galactosidase; lacZ fragment
   3367..3795    +  rep_origin     f1 ori (sequence partly withheld): f1 bacteriophage origin of replication; arrow indicates direction of (+) strand synthesis
   3848..3952    +  promoter       AmpR promoter: bla
   3953..4813    +  CDS            AmpR: β-lactamase; bla; confers resistance to ampicillin, carbenicillin, and related antibiotics
   4984..5572    +  rep_origin     ori: high-copy-number ColE1/pMB1/pBR322/pUC origin of replication
   5755..5847    +  CDS            lacI (fragment): lac repressor; lacI; The lac repressor binds to the lac operator to inhibit transcription in E. coli. This inhibition can be relieved by adding lactose or isopropyl-β-D-thiogalactopyranoside (IPTG).
   5860..5881    +  protein_bind   CAP binding site: CAP binding activates transcription in the presence of cAMP. E. coli catabolite activator protein
   5896..5926    +  promoter       lac promoter: promoter for the E. coli lac operon
   5934..5950    +  protein_bind   lac operator: The lac repressor binds to the lac operator to inhibit transcription in E. coli. This inhibition can be relieved by adding lactose or isopropyl-β-D-thiogalactopyranoside (IPTG). lac repressor encoded by lacI
   5995..6013    +  promoter       T3 promoter: promoter for bacteriophage T3 RNA polymerase
   6041..6267    +  promoter       RSV promoter: Rous sarcoma virus enhancer/promoter
   6268..6448    +  LTR            5' LTR (truncated): truncated 5' long terminal repeat (LTR) from HIV-1
   6495..6620    +  misc_feature   HIV-1 Ψ: packaging signal of human immunodeficiency virus type 1
   6604..6967    +  CDS            HIV-1 gag (fragment): gag protein from human immunodeficiency virus 1; gag
   7113..7346    +  misc_feature   RRE: The Rev response element (RRE) of HIV-1 allows for Rev-dependent mRNA export from the nucleus to the cytoplasm.
   7723..7749    +  CDS            Rev (fragment): human immunodeficiency virus 1 (HIV-1) Rev protein; rev; enhances nuclear export of unspliced and incompletely spliced viral mRNAs
   7753..7993    +  promoter       U6 promoter: RNA polymerase III promoter for human U6 snRNA
   8023..8098    +  misc_RNA       gRNA scaffold: guide RNA scaffold for the Streptococcus pyogenes CRISPR/Cas9 system
   8154..8271    +  misc_feature   cPPT/CTS: central polypurine tract and central termination sequence of HIV-1
>Addgene plasmid #78041 | TSSK3 gRNA (BRDN0001162436) | addgene full sequence | sequence record 188882 | Addgene Assembled Sequence
CCCGGGTGCAAAGATGGATAAAGTTTTAAACAGAGAGGAATCTTTGCAGCTAATGGACCTTCTAGGTCTT
GAAAGGAGTGGGAATTGGCTCCGGTGCCCGTCAGTGGGCAGAGCGCACATCGCCCACAGTCCCCGAGAAG
TTGGGGGGAGGGGTCGGCAATTGATCCGGTGCCTAGAGAAGGTGGCGCGGGGTAAACTGGGAAAGTGATG
TCGTGTACTGGCTCCGCCTTTTTCCCGAGGGTGGGGGAGAACCGTATATAAGTGCAGTAGTCGCCGTGAA
CGTTCTTTTTCGCAACGGGTTTGCCGCCAGAACACAGGTAAGTGCCGTGTGTGGTTCCCGCGGGCCTGGC
CTCTTTACGGGTTATGGCCCTTGCGTGCCTTGAATTACTTCCACCTGGCTGCAGTACGTGATTCTTGATC
CCGAGCTTCGGGTTGGAAGTGGGTGGGAGAGTTCGAGGCCTTGCGCTTAAGGAGCCCCTTCGCCTCGTGC
TTGAGTTGAGGCCTGGCCTGGGCGCTGGGGCCGCCGCGTGCGAATCTGGTGGCACCTTCGCGCCTGTCTC
GCTGCTTTCGATAAGTCTCTAGCCATTTAAAATTTTTGATGACCTGCTGCGACGCTTTTTTTCTGGCAAG
ATAGTCTTGTAAATGCGGGCCAAGATCTGCACACTGGTATTTCGGTTTTTGGGGCCGCGGGCGGCGACGG
GGCCCGTGCGTCCCAGCGCACATGTTCGGCGAGGCGGGGCCTGCGAGCGCGGCCACCGAGAATCGGACGG
GGGTAGTCTCAAGCTGGCCGGCCTGCTCTGGTGCCTGGCCTCGCGCCGCCGTGTATCGCCCCGCCCTGGG
CGGCAAGGCTGGCCCGGTCGGCACCAGTTGCGTGAGCGGAAAGATGGCCGCTTCCCGGCCCTGCTGCAGG
GAGCTCAAAATGGAGGACGCGGCGCTCGGGAGAGCGGGCGGGTGAGTCACCCACACAAAGGAAAAGGGCC
TTTCCGTCCTCAGCCGTCGCTTCATGTGACTCCACGGAGTACCGGGCGCCGTCCAGGCACCTCGATTAGT
TCTCGAGCTTTTGGAGTACGTCGTCTTTAGGTTGGGGGGAGGGGTTTTATGCGATGGAGTTTCCCCACAC
TGAGTGGGTGGAGACTGAAGTTAGGCCAGCTTGGCACTTGATGTAATTCTCCTTGGAATTTGCCCTTTTT
GAGTTTGGATCTTGGTTCATTCTCAAGCCTCAGACAGTGGTTCAAAGTTTTTTTCTTCCATTTCAGGTGT
CGTGACGTACGGCCACCATGACCGAGTACAAGCCCACGGTGCGCCTCGCCACCCGCGACGACGTCCCCAG
GGCCGTACGCACCCTCGCCGCCGCGTTCGCCGACTACCCCGCCACGCGCCACACCGTCGATCCGGACCGC
CACATCGAGCGGGTCACCGAGCTGCAAGAACTCTTCCTCACGCGCGTCGGGCTCGACATCGGCAAGGTGT
GGGTCGCGGACGACGGCGCCGCCGTGGCGGTCTGGACCACGCCGGAGAGCGTCGAAGCGGGGGCGGTGTT
CGCCGAGATCGGCCCGCGCATGGCCGAGTTGAGCGGTTCCCGGCTGGCCGCGCAGCAACAGATGGAAGGC
CTCCTGGCGCCGCACCGGCCCAAGGAGCCCGCGTGGTTCCTGGCCACCGTCGGAGTCTCGCCCGACCACC
AGGGCAAGGGTCTGGGCAGCGCCGTCGTGCTCCCCGGAGTGGAGGCGGCCGAGCGCGCCGGGGTGCCCGC
CTTCCTGGAGACCTCCGCGCCCCGCAACCTCCCCTTCTACGAGCGGCTCGGCTTCACCGTCACCGCCGAC
GTCGAGGTGCCCGAAGGACCGCGCACCTGGTGCATGACCCGCAAGCCCGGTGCCTGAACGCGTTAAGTCG
ACAATCAACCTCTGGATTACAAAATTTGTGAAAGATTGACTGGTATTCTTAACTATGTTGCTCCTTTTAC
GCTATGTGGATACGCTGCTTTAATGCCTTTGTATCATGCTATTGCTTCCCGTATGGCTTTCATTTTCTCC
TCCTTGTATAAATCCTGGTTGCTGTCTCTTTATGAGGAGTTGTGGCCCGTTGTCAGGCAACGTGGCGTGG
TGTGCACTGTGTTTGCTGACGCAACCCCCACTGGTTGGGGCATTGCCACCACCTGTCAGCTCCTTTCCGG
GACTTTCGCTTTCCCCCTCCCTATTGCCACGGCGGAACTCATCGCCGCCTGCCTTGCCCGCTGCTGGACA
GGGGCTCGGCTGTTGGGCACTGACAATTCCGTGGTGTTGTCGGGGAAATCATCGTCCTTTCCTTGGCTGC
TCGCCTGTGTTGCCACCTGGATTCTGCGCGGGACGTCCTTCTGCTACGTCCCTTCGGCCCTCAATCCAGC
GGACCTTCCTTCCCGCGGCCTGCTGCCGGCTCTGCGGCCTCTTCCGCGTCTTCGCCTTCGCCCTCAGACG
AGTCGGATCTCCCTTTGGGCCGCCTCCCCGCGTCGACTTTAAGACCAATGACTTACAAGGCAGCTGTAGA
TCTTAGCCACTTTTTAAAAGAAAAGGGGGGACTGGAAGGGCTAATTCACTCCCAACGAAGACAAGATCTG
CTTTTTGCTTGTACTGGGTCTCTCTGGTTAGACCAGATCTGAGCCTGGGAGCTCTCTGGCTAACTAGGGA
ACCCACTGCTTAAGCCTCAATAAAGCTTGCCTTGAGTGCTTCAAGTAGTGTGTGCCCGTCTGTTGTGTGA
CTCTGGTAACTAGAGATCCCTCAGACCCTTTTAGTCAGTGTGGAAAATCTCTAGCAGTACGTATAGTAGT
TCATGTCATCTTATTATTCAGTATTTATAACTTGCAAAGAAATGAATATCAGAGAGTGAGAGGAACTTGT
TTATTGCAGCTTATAATGGTTACAAATAAAGCAATAGCATCACAAATTTCACAAATAAAGCATTTTTTTC
ACTGCATTCTAGTTGTGGTTTGTCCAAACTCATCAATGTATCTTATCATGTCTGGCTCTAGCTATCCCGC
CCCTAACTCCGCCCATCCCGCCCCTAACTCCGCCCAGTTCCGCCCATTCTCCGCCCCATGGCTGACTAAT
TTTTTTTATTTATGCAGAGGCCGAGGCCGCCTCGGCCTCTGAGCTATTCCAGAAGTAGTGAGGAGGCTTT
TTTGGAGGCCTAGGGACGTACCCAATTCGCCCTATAGTGAGTCGTATTACGCGCGCTCACTGGCCGTCGT
TTTACAACGTCGTGACTGGGAAAACCCTGGCGTTACCCAACTTAATCGCCTTGCAGCACATCCCCCTTTC
GCCAGCTGGCGTAATAGCGAAGAGGCCCGCACCGATCGCCCTTCCCAACAGTTGCGCAGCCTGAATGGCG
AATGGG
[124 nt withheld, positions 3367-3490]
C
[91 nt withheld, positions 3492-3582]
A
[49 nt withheld, positions 3584-3632]
CCTTTGACGTTGGAGTCCACGTTCTTT
[37 nt withheld, positions 3660-3696]
ACCCTATCTCGGTCTATTCTTTTGATTTATAAGGGATTTTGCCGATTTCGGCCTATTGGTTAAAAAATGA
GCTGATTTAACAAAAATTTAACGCGAATTTTAACAAAATATTAACGCTTACAATTTAGGTGGCACTTTTC
GGGGAAATGTGCGCGGAACCCCTATTTGTTTATTTTTCTAAATACATTCAAATATGTATCCGCTCATGAG
ACAATAACCCTGATAAATGCTTCAATAATATTGAAAAAGGAAGAGTATGAGTATTCAACATTTCCGTGTC
GCCCTTATTCCCTTTTTTGCGGCATTTTGCCTTCCTGTTTTTGCTCACCCAGAAACGCTGGTGAAAGTAA
AAGATGCTGAAGATCAGTTGGGTGCACGAGTGGGTTACATCGAACTGGATCTCAACAGCGGTAAGATCCT
TGAGAGTTTTCGCCCCGAAGAACGTTTTCCAATGATGAGCACTTTTAAAGTTCTGCTATGTGGCGCGGTA
TTATCCCGTATTGACGCCGGGCAAGAGCAACTCGGTCGCCGCATACACTATTCTCAGAATGACTTGGTTG
AGTACTCACCAGTCACAGAAAAGCATCTTACGGATGGCATGACAGTAAGAGAATTATGCAGTGCTGCCAT
AACCATGAGTGATAACACTGCGGCCAACTTACTTCTGACAACGATCGGAGGACCGAAGGAGCTAACCGCT
TTTTTGCACAACATGGGGGATCATGTAACTCGCCTTGATCGTTGGGAACCGGAGCTGAATGAAGCCATAC
CAAACGACGAGCGTGACACCACGATGCCTGTAGCAATGGCAACAACGTTGCGCAAACTATTAACTGGCGA
ACTACTTACTCTAGCTTCCCGGCAACAATTAATAGACTGGATGGAGGCGGATAAAGTTGCAGGACCACTT
CTGCGCTCGGCCCTTCCGGCTGGCTGGTTTATTGCTGATAAATCTGGAGCCGGTGAGCGTGGGTCTCGCG
GTATCATTGCAGCACTGGGGCCAGATGGTAAGCCCTCCCGTATCGTAGTTATCTACACGACGGGGAGTCA
GGCAACTATGGATGAACGAAATAGACAGATCGCTGAGATAGGTGCCTCACTGATTAAGCATTGGTAACTG
TCAGACCAAGTTTACTCATATATACTTTAGATTGATTTAAAACTTCATTTTTAATTTAAAAGGATCTAGG
TGAAGATCCTTTTTGATAATCTCATGACCAAAATCCCTTAACGTGAGTTTTCGTTCCACTGAGCGTCAGA
CCCCGTAGAAAAGATCAAAGGATCTTCTTGAGATCCTTTTTTTCTGCGCGTAATCTGCTGCTTGCAAACA
AAAAAACCACCGCTACCAGCGGTGGTTTGTTTGCCGGATCAAGAGCTACCAACTCTTTTTCCGAAGGTAA
CTGGCTTCAGCAGAGCGCAGATACCAAATACTGTTCTTCTAGTGTAGCCGTAGTTAGGCCACCACTTCAA
GAACTCTGTAGCACCGCCTACATACCTCGCTCTGCTAATCCTGTTACCAGTGGCTGCTGCCAGTGGCGAT
AAGTCGTGTCTTACCGGGTTGGACTCAAGACGATAGTTACCGGATAAGGCGCAGCGGTCGGGCTGAACGG
GGGGTTCGTGCACACAGCCCAGCTTGGAGCGAACGACCTACACCGAACTGAGATACCTACAGCGTGAGCT
ATGAGAAAGCGCCACGCTTCCCGAAGGGAGAAAGGCGGACAGGTATCCGGTAAGCGGCAGGGTCGGAACA
GGAGAGCGCACGAGGGAGCTTCCAGGGGGAAACGCCTGGTATCTTTATAGTCCTGTCGGGTTTCGCCACC
TCTGACTTGAGCGTCGATTTTTGTGATGCTCGTCAGGGGGGCGGAGCCTATGGAAAAACGCCAGCAACGC
GGCCTTTTTACGGTTCCTGGCCTTTTGCTGGCCTTTTGCTCACATGTTCTTTCCTGCGTTATCCCCTGAT
TCTGTGGATAACCGTATTACCGCCTTTGAGTGAGCTGATACCGCTCGCCGCAGCCGAACGACCGAGCGCA
GCGAGTCAGTGAGCGAGGAAGCGGAAGAGCGCCCAATACGCAAACCGCCTCTCCCCGCGCGTTGGCCGAT
TCATTAATGCAGCTGGCACGACAGGTTTCCCGACTGGAAAGCGGGCAGTGAGCGCAACGCAATTAATGTG
AGTTAGCTCACTCATTAGGCACCCCAGGCTTTACACTTTATGCTTCCGGCTCGTATGTTGTGTGGAATTG
TGAGCGGATAACAATTTCACACAGGAAACAGCTATGACCATGATTACGCCAAGCGCGCAATTAACCCTCA
CTAAAGGGAACAAAAGCTGGAGCTGCAAGCTTAATGTAGTCTTATGCAATACTCTTGTAGTCTTGCAACA
TGGTAACGATGAGTTAGCAACATGCCTTACAAGGAGAGAAAAAGCACCGTGCATGCCGATTGGTGGAAGT
AAGGTGGTACGATCGTGCCTTATTAGGAAGGCAACAGACGGGTCTGACATGGATTGGACGAACCACTGAA
TTGCCGCATTGCAGAGATATTGTATTTAAGTGCCTAGCTCGATACATAAACGGGTCTCTCTGGTTAGACC
AGATCTGAGCCTGGGAGCTCTCTGGCTAACTAGGGAACCCACTGCTTAAGCCTCAATAAAGCTTGCCTTG
AGTGCTTCAAGTAGTGTGTGCCCGTCTGTTGTGTGACTCTGGTAACTAGAGATCCCTCAGACCCTTTTAG
TCAGTGTGGAAAATCTCTAGCAGTGGCGCCCGAACAGGGACTTGAAAGCGAAAGGGAAACCAGAGGAGCT
CTCTCGACGCAGGACTCGGCTTGCTGAAGCGCGCACGGCAAGAGGCGAGGGGCGGCGACTGGTGAGTACG
CCAAAAATTTTGACTAGCGGAGGCTAGAAGGAGAGAGATGGGTGCGAGAGCGTCAGTATTAAGCGGGGGA
GAATTAGATCGCGATGGGAAAAAATTCGGTTAAGGCCAGGGGGAAAGAAAAAATATAAATTAAAACATAT
AGTATGGGCAAGCAGGGAGCTAGAACGATTCGCAGTTAATCCTGGCCTGTTAGAAACATCAGAAGGCTGT
AGACAAATACTGGGACAGCTACAACCATCCCTTCAGACAGGATCAGAAGAACTTAGATCATTATATAATA
CAGTAGCAACCCTCTATTGTGTGCATCAAAGGATAGAGATAAAAGACACCAAGGAAGCTTTAGACAAGAT
AGAGGAAGAGCAAAACAAAAGTAAGACCACCGCACAGCAAGCGGCCGCTGATCTTCAGACCTGGAGGAGG
AGATATGAGGGACAATTGGAGAAGTGAATTATATAAATATAAAGTAGTAAAAATTGAACCATTAGGAGTA
GCACCCACCAAGGCAAAGAGAAGAGTGGTGCAGAGAGAAAAAAGAGCAGTGGGAATAGGAGCTTTGTTCC
TTGGGTTCTTGGGAGCAGCAGGAAGCACTATGGGCGCAGCGTCAATGACGCTGACGGTACAGGCCAGACA
ATTATTGTCTGGTATAGTGCAGCAGCAGAACAATTTGCTGAGGGCTATTGAGGCGCAACAGCATCTGTTG
CAACTCACAGTCTGGGGCATCAAGCAGCTCCAGGCAAGAATCCTGGCTGTGGAAAGATACCTAAAGGATC
AACAGCTCCTGGGGATTTGGGGTTGCTCTGGAAAACTCATTTGCACCACTGCTGTGCCTTGGAATGCTAG
TTGGAGTAATAAATCTCTGGAACAGATTTGGAATCACACGACCTGGATGGAGTGGGACAGAGAAATTAAC
AATTACACAAGCTTAATACACTCCTTAATTGAAGAATCGCAAAACCAGCAAGAAAAGAATGAACAAGAAT
TATTGGAATTAGATAAATGGGCAAGTTTGTGGAATTGGTTTAACATAACAAATTGGCTGTGGTATATAAA
ATTATTCATAATGATAGTAGGAGGCTTGGTAGGTTTAAGAATAGTTTTTGCTGTACTTTCTATAGTGAAT
AGAGTTAGGCAGGGATATTCACCATTATCGTTTCAGACCCACCTCCCAACCCCGAGGGGACCCAGAGAGG
GCCTATTTCCCATGATTCCTTCATATTTGCATATACGATACAAGGCTGTTAGAGAGATAATTAGAATTAA
TTTGACTGTAAACACAAAGATATTAGTACAAAATACGTGACGTAGAAAGTAATAATTTCTTGGGTAGTTT
GCAGTTTTAAAATTATGTTTTAAAATGGACTATCATATGCTTACCGTAACTTGAAAGTATTTCGATTTCT
TGGCTTTATATATCTTGTGGAAAGGACGAAACACCGGGATGGCCTCAACCATCTGAGTTTTAGAGCTAGA
AATAGCAAGTTAAAATAAGGCTAGTCCGTTATCAACTTGAAAAAGTGGCACCGAGTCGGTGCTTTTTTAA
GCTTGGCGTAACTAGATCTTGAGACAAATGGCAGTATTCATCCACAATTTTAAAAGAAAAGGGGGGATTG
GGGGGTACAGTGCAGGGGAAAGAATAGTAGACATAATAGCAACAGACATACAAACTAAAGAATTACAAAA
ACAAATTACAAAAATTCAAAATTTTCGGGTTTATTACAGGGACAGCAGAGATCCACTTTGGCGCCGGCTC
GAGGGGG
