>Addgene plasmid #78041 | TSSK3 gRNA (BRDN0001162436) | depositor partial sequence | sequence record 145500 | Target Sequence
GGATGGCCTCAACCATCTGA
