>Addgene plasmid #78041 | TSSK3 gRNA (BRDN0001162436) | addgene partial sequence | sequence record 188881 | hU6-F
AGAAAGTAATAATTTCTTGGGTAGTTTGCAGTTTTAAAATTATGTTTTAAAATGGACTATCATATGCTTA
CCGTAACTTGAAAGTATTTCGATTTCTTGGCTTTATATATCTTGTGGAAAGGACGAAACACCGGGATGGC
CTCAACCATCTGAGTTTTAGAGCTAGAAATAGCAAGTTAAAATAAGGCTAGTCCGTTATCAACTTGAAAA
AGTGGCACCGAGTCGGTGCTTTTTTAAGCTTGGCGTAACTAGATCTTGAGACAAATGGCAGTATTCATCC
ACAATTTTAAAAGAAAAGGGGGGATTGGGGGGTACAGTGCAGGGGAAAGAATAGTAGACATAATAGCAAC
AGACATACNAACTAAAGAATTACAAAAACGAATTACAAAAATTCAAAATTTTCGGGTTTATTACAGGGAC
AGCAGAGATCCACTTTGGCGCCGGCTCGAGGGGGCCCGGGTGCNAAGATGGATANAGTTTTAAACAGAGA
GGAATCTTTGCAGCTAATGGACCTTCTAGGTCTTGAAAGGAGTGGGAATTGGCTCCGGTGCCCGTCAGTG
GGCAGAGCGC
